Addgene plasmid #236082: pAG Lenti CMV EGFP-HA Puro
Purpose: Lentiviral backbone expressing C-terminally HA tagged EGFP, control for empty backbone 236080
Depositing lab: Melina Fan. Depositing organization: Addgene.
Backbone
  Vector backbone: pAG Lenti
  Backbone manufacturer: Addgene
  Backbone size w/o insert (bp): 7057
  Total vector size (bp): 7812
  Vector type: Lentiviral
  Selectable markers: Puromycin
Growth in bacteria
  Bacterial resistance: Ampicillin, 100 μg/mL
  Growth temperature: 30°C
  Growth strain: NEB Stable
  Copy number: High Copy
Gene/Insert
  Gene/Insert name: EGFP (alt name: 717)
  Species: Synthetic
  Promoter: CMV
  Tag / fusion protein: HA (C terminal on backbone)
  Cloning method: Restriction Enzyme; 5′ cloning site BstBI (not destroyed); 3′ cloning site ApaI (not destroyed)
  Sequencing primers: 5′ CMV-F
Terms and licenses: Academic/Nonprofit Terms; Industry Terms
How to cite: pAG Lenti CMV EGFP-HA Puro was a gift from Melina Fan (Addgene plasmid # 236082 ; http://n2t.net/addgene:236082 ; RRID:Addgene_236082)
