[The description below was written by a language model from this plasmid's Addgene catalogue record and pLannotate feature annotations shown in this document.]
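Description:
pAG Lenti CMV EGFP-HA Puro is a 7.8 kb lentiviral transfer plasmid built on the pAG Lenti backbone. It expresses EGFP with a C-terminal HA tag and serves as the fluorescent control for the matching empty backbone. In bacteria it is maintained by a high-copy ColE1/pUC-type origin and selected with ampicillin through the β-lactamase gene.

The viral portion has a third-generation, self-inactivating layout. An RSV enhancer/promoter replaces the U3 region upstream of a truncated HIV-1 5′ LTR, so genomic RNA can be transcribed in packaging cells without Tat. It is followed by the Ψ packaging signal with a partial gag stretch, the Rev response element for Rev-dependent nuclear export, and the cPPT/CTS, which aids nuclear import of the reverse-transcribed genome. The ΔU3 3′ LTR inactivates the LTR promoter after integration, leaving expression to the internal promoter. An SV40 poly(A) signal and an SV40 origin lie downstream of the 3′ LTR.

Within the provirus, a CMV immediate-early promoter drives EGFP, cloned between retained BstBI and ApaI sites. This places it in frame with the backbone-encoded HA epitope, which is annotated as a fragment of a 3xHA element whose length corresponds to a single copy. A puromycin N-acetyltransferase gene follows about 65 bp downstream for selection of transduced mammalian cells. The feature table annotates no separate promoter, IRES or 2A element in that gap, so the record does not state how PuroR is expressed. A WPRE after the marker enhances transcript stability and expression. The plasmid is suited to checking packaging, transduction efficiency, puromycin selection and HA detection alongside constructs made in the parent backbone.
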