Features (pLannotate 1.2.2; 32 found; start..end, strand, type, name):
     13..30      -  misc_feature   MCS (fragment): pUC18/19 multiple cloning site
     51..69      +  promoter       T3 promoter: promoter for bacteriophage T3 RNA polymerase
     97..323     +  promoter       RSV promoter: Rous sarcoma virus enhancer/promoter
    324..504     +  LTR            5' LTR (truncated): truncated 5' long terminal repeat (LTR) from HIV-1
    551..676     +  misc_feature   HIV-1 Ψ: packaging signal of human immunodeficiency virus type 1
    660..1023    +  CDS            HIV-1 gag (fragment): gag protein from human immunodeficiency virus 1; gag
   1169..1402    +  misc_feature   RRE: The Rev response element (RRE) of HIV-1 allows for Rev-dependent mRNA export from the nucleus to the cytoplasm.
   1779..1879    +  CDS            Rev (fragment): human immunodeficiency virus 1 (HIV-1) Rev protein; rev; enhances nuclear export of unspliced and incompletely spliced viral mRNAs
   1929..2046    +  misc_feature   cPPT/CTS: central polypurine tract and central termination sequence of HIV-1
   2095..2113    +  CDS            small t antigen (fragment): SV40 (simian virus 40) small t antigen
   2147..2350    +  promoter       CMV promoter: human cytomegalovirus (CMV) immediate early promoter
   2358..2377    +  promoter       TRE3GV promoter (fragment): 3rd-generation Tet-responsive promoter that can be activated by binding of Tet-On® 3G, optimized for retroviral and lentiviral vectors
   2407..3123    +  CDS            EGFP: EGFP is a basic (constitutively fluorescent) green fluorescent protein published in 1996, derived from Aequorea victoria. It is reported to be a rapidly-maturing weak dimer with moderate acid sensitivity.
   3130..3156    +  CDS            3xHA (fragment): three tandem HA epitope tags
   3223..3822    +  CDS            PuroR (fragment): puromycin N-acetyltransferase; pac from Streptomyces; confers resistance to puromycin
   3844..4432    +  misc_feature   WPRE: woodchuck hepatitis virus posttranscriptional regulatory element
   4448..4510    +  CDS            nef (fragment): NEF_HV1Z2 - Experimental evidence at protein level: Swiss-Prot protein existence level 1. Extracellular Nef protein targets CD4(+) T-lymphocytes for apoptosis by interacting with CXCR4 surface receptors. From Human immunodeficiency virus type 1 group M subtype D (isolate Z2/CDC-Z34) (HIV-1).
   4512..4745    +  LTR            3' LTR (ΔU3): self-inactivating 3' long terminal repeat (LTR) from HIV-1
   4823..4944    +  polyA_signal   SV40 poly(A) signal: SV40 polyadenylation signal
   4990..5125    +  rep_origin     SV40 ori: SV40 origin of replication
   5146..5164    -  promoter       T7 promoter: promoter for bacteriophage T7 RNA polymerase
   5172..5195    -  misc_feature   MCS (fragment): pUC18/19 multiple cloning site
   5192..5349    +  CDS            lacZα (fragment): LacZα fragment of β-galactosidase; lacZ fragment
   5355..5454    -  misc_feature   bom (fragment): basis of mobility region from pBR322
   5556..5591    -  CDS            rop (fragment): Rop protein, which maintains plasmids at low copy number; rop
   5686..5790    +  promoter       AmpR promoter: bla
   5791..6651    +  CDS            AmpR: β-lactamase; bla; confers resistance to ampicillin, carbenicillin, and related antibiotics
   6822..7410    +  rep_origin     ori: high-copy-number ColE1/pMB1/pBR322/pUC origin of replication
   7593..7685    +  CDS            lacI (fragment): lac repressor; lacI; The lac repressor binds to the lac operator to inhibit transcription in E. coli. This inhibition can be relieved by adding lactose or isopropyl-β-D-thiogalactopyranoside (IPTG).
   7698..7719    +  protein_bind   CAP binding site: CAP binding activates transcription in the presence of cAMP. E. coli catabolite activator protein
   7734..7764    +  promoter       lac promoter: promoter for the E. coli lac operon
   7772..7788    +  protein_bind   lac operator: The lac repressor binds to the lac operator to inhibit transcription in E. coli. This inhibition can be relieved by adding lactose or isopropyl-β-D-thiogalactopyranoside (IPTG). lac repressor encoded by lacI
>Addgene plasmid #236082 | pAG Lenti CMV EGFP-HA Puro | addgene full sequence | sequence record 467819 | Addgene NGS Result
CATGATTACGCCAAGCTTGCATGCCTGCAGCATGATTACGCCAAGCGCGCAATTAACCCTCACTAAAGGG
AACAAAAGCTGGAGCTGCAAGCTTAATGTAGTCTTATGCAATACTCTTGTAGTCTTGCAACATGGTAACG
ATGAGTTAGCAACATGCCTTACAAGGAGAGAAAAAGCACCGTGCATGCCGATTGGTGGAAGTAAGGTGGT
ACGATCGTGCCTTATTAGGAAGGCAACAGACGGGTCTGACATGGATTGGACGAACCACTGAATTGCCGCA
TTGCAGAGATATTGTATTTAAGTGCCTAGCTCGATACATAAACGGGTCTCTCTGGTTAGACCAGATCTGA
GCCTGGGAGCTCTCTGGCTAACTAGGGAACCCACTGCTTAAGCCTCAATAAAGCTTGCCTTGAGTGCTTC
AAGTAGTGTGTGCCCGTCTGTTGTGTGACTCTGGTAACTAGAGATCCCTCAGACCCTTTTAGTCAGTGTG
GAAAATCTCTAGCAGTGGCGCCCGAACAGGGACTTGAAAGCGAAAGGGAAACCAGAGGAGCTCTCTCGAC
GCAGGACTCGGCTTGCTGAAGCGCGCACGGCAAGAGGCGAGGGGCGGCGACTGGTGAGTACGCCAAAAAT
TTTGACTAGCGGAGGCTAGAAGGAGAGAGATGGGTGCGAGAGCGTCAGTATTAAGCGGGGGAGAATTAGA
TCGCGATGGGAAAAAATTCGGTTAAGGCCAGGGGGAAAGAAAAAATATAAATTAAAACATATAGTATGGG
CAAGCAGGGAGCTAGAACGATTCGCAGTTAATCCTGGCCTGTTAGAAACATCAGAAGGCTGTAGACAAAT
ACTGGGACAGCTACAACCATCCCTTCAGACAGGATCAGAAGAACTTAGATCATTATATAATACAGTAGCA
ACCCTCTATTGTGTGCATCAAAGGATAGAGATAAAAGACACCAAGGAAGCTTTAGACAAGATAGAGGAAG
AGCAAAACAAAAGTAAGACCACCGCACAGCAAGCGGCCGCTGATCTTCAGACCTGGAGGAGGAGATATGA
GGGACAATTGGAGAAGTGAATTATATAAATATAAAGTAGTAAAAATTGAACCATTAGGAGTAGCACCCAC
CAAGGCAAAGAGAAGAGTGGTGCAGAGAGAAAAAAGAGCAGTGGGAATAGGAGCTTTGTTCCTTGGGTTC
TTGGGAGCAGCAGGAAGCACTATGGGCGCAGCGTCAATGACGCTGACGGTACAGGCCAGACAATTATTGT
CTGGTATAGTGCAGCAGCAGAACAATTTGCTGAGGGCTATTGAGGCGCAACAGCATCTGTTGCAACTCAC
AGTCTGGGGCATCAAGCAGCTCCAGGCAAGAATCCTGGCTGTGGAAAGATACCTAAAGGATCAACAGCTC
CTGGGGATTTGGGGTTGCTCTGGAAAACTCATTTGCACCACTGCTGTGCCTTGGAATGCTAGTTGGAGTA
ATAAATCTCTGGAACAGATTTGGAATCACACGACCTGGATGGAGTGGGACAGAGAAATTAACAATTACAC
AAGCTTAATACACTCCTTAATTGAAGAATCGCAAAACCAGCAAGAAAAGAATGAACAAGAATTATTGGAA
TTAGATAAATGGGCAAGTTTGTGGAATTGGTTTAACATAACAAATTGGCTGTGGTATATAAAATTATTCA
TAATGATAGTAGGAGGCTTGGTAGGTTTAAGAATAGTTTTTGCTGTACTTTCTATAGTGAATAGAGTTAG
GCAGGGATATTCACCATTATCGTTTCAGACCCACCTCCCAACCCCGAGGGGACCCGACAGGCCCGAAGGA
ATAGAAGAAGAAGGTGGAGAGAGAGACAGAGACAGATCCATTCGATTAGTGAACGGATCGGCACTGCGTG
CGCCAATTCTGCAGACAAATGGCAGTATTCATCCACAATTTTAAAAGAAAAGGGGGGATTGGGGGGTACA
GTGCAGGGGAAAGAATAGTAGACATAATAGCAACAGACATACAAACTAAAGAATTACAAAAACAAATTAC
AAAAATTCAAAATTTTCGGGTTTATTACAGGGACAGCAGAGATCCAGTTTGGTTAATTAGCTAGCTAGGT
CTTGAAAGGAGTGGGAATTGGCTCCGGTGCCCGTCAGTTTAATTAAGTGATGCGGTTTTGGCAGTACATC
AATGGGCGTGGATAGCGGTTTGACTCACGGGGATTTCCAAGTCTCCACCCCATTGACGTCAATGGGAGTT
TGTTTTGGCACCAAAATCAACGGGACTTTCCAAAATGTCGTAACAACTCCGCCCCATTGACGCAAATGGG
CGGTAGGCGTGTACGGTGGGAGGTCTATATAAGCAGAGCTTCTAGAGGTTTAGTGAACCGTCAGATCCGC
TAGCGCTACCGGTCGCCACCTTCGAAATGGTGAGCAAGGGCGAGGAGCTGTTCACCGGGGTGGTGCCCAT
CCTGGTCGAGCTGGACGGCGACGTAAACGGCCACAAGTTCAGCGTGTCCGGCGAGGGCGAGGGCGATGCC
ACCTACGGCAAGCTGACCCTGAAGTTCATCTGCACCACCGGCAAGCTGCCCGTGCCCTGGCCCACCCTCG
TGACCACCCTGACCTACGGCGTGCAGTGCTTCAGCCGCTACCCCGACCACATGAAGCAGCACGACTTCTT
CAAGTCCGCCATGCCCGAAGGCTACGTCCAGGAGCGCACCATCTTCTTCAAGGACGACGGCAACTACAAG
ACCCGCGCCGAGGTGAAGTTCGAGGGCGACACCCTGGTGAACCGCATCGAGCTGAAGGGCATCGACTTCA
AGGAGGACGGCAACATCCTGGGGCACAAGCTGGAGTACAACTACAACAGCCACAACGTCTATATCATGGC
CGACAAGCAGAAGAACGGCATCAAGGTGAACTTCAAGATCCGCCACAACATCGAGGACGGCAGCGTGCAG
CTCGCCGACCACTACCAGCAGAACACCCCCATCGGCGACGGCCCCGTGCTGCTGCCCGACAACCACTACC
TGAGCACCCAGTCCGCCCTGAGCAAAGACCCCAACGAGAAGCGCGATCACATGGTCCTGCTGGAGTTCGT
GACCGCCGCCGGGATCACTCTCGGCATGGACGAGCTGTACAAGGGGCCCTACCCATACGATGTTCCGGAT
TACGCTGGATCCGGCGCAACAAACTTCTCTCTGCTGAAACAAGCCGGAGATGTCGAAGAGAATCCTGGAC
CGATGACCGAGTACAAGCCCACGGTGCGCCTCGCCACCCGCGACGACGTCCCCAGGGCCGTACGCACCCT
CGCCGCCGCGTTCGCCGACTACCCCGCCACGCGCCACACCGTCGATCCGGACCGCCACATCGAGCGGGTC
ACCGAGCTGCAAGAACTCTTCCTCACGCGCGTCGGGCTCGACATCGGCAAGGTGTGGGTCGCGGACGACG
GCGCAGCGGTGGCGGTCTGGACCACGCCGGAGAGCGTCGAAGCGGGGGCGGTGTTCGCCGAGATCGGCCC
GCGCATGGCCGAGTTGAGCGGTTCCCGGCTGGCCGCGCAGCAACAGATGGAAGGCCTCCTGGCACCGCAC
CGGCCCAAGGAGCCCGCGTGGTTCCTGGCCACCGTCGGCGTCTCGCCCGACCACCAGGGCAAGGGTCTGG
GCAGCGCCGTCGTGCTCCCCGGAGTGGAGGCGGCCGAGCGCGCCGGGGTGCCCGCCTTCCTGGAGACCTC
CGCGCCCCGCAACCTCCCCTTCTACGAGCGGCTCGGCTTCACCGTCACCGCCGACGTCGAGGTGCCCGAA
GGACCGCGCACCTGGTGCATGACCCGCAAGCCCGGTGCCTGAACGCGTTAAGTCGACATCGATAATCAAC
CTCTGGATTACAAAATTTGTGAAAGATTGACTGGTATTCTTAACTATGTTGCTCCTTTTACGCTATGTGG
ATACGCTGCTTTAATGCCTTTGTATCATGCTATTGCTTCCCGTATGGCTTTCATTTTCTCCTCCTTGTAT
AAATCCTGGTTGCTGTCTCTTTATGAGGAGTTGTGGCCCGTTGTCAGGCAACGTGGCGTGGTGTGCACTG
TGTTTGCTGACGCAACCCCCACTGGTTGGGGCATTGCCACCACCTGTCAGCTCCTTTCCGGGACTTTCGC
TTTCCCCCTCCCTATTGCCACGGCGGAACTCATCGCCGCCTGCCTTGCCCGCTGCTGGACAGGGGCTCGG
CTGTTGGGCACTGACAATTCCGTGGTGTTGTCGGGGAAATCATCGTCCTTTCCTTGGCTGCTCGCCTGTG
TTGCCACCTGGATTCTGCGCGGGACGTCCTTCTGCTACGTCCCTTCGGCCCTCAATCCAGCGGACCTTCC
TTCCCGCGGCCTGCTGCCGGCTCTGCGGCCTCTTCCGCGTCTTCGCCTTCGCCCTCAGACGAGTCGGATC
TCCCTTTGGGCCGCCTCCCCGCGTTTAAACGTCGACTTTAAGACCAATGACTTACAAGGCAGCTGTAGAT
CTTAGCCACTTTTTAAAAGAAAAGGGGGGACTGGAAGGGCTAATTCACTCCCAACGAAGACAAGATCTGC
TTTTTGCTTGTACTGGGTCTCTCTGGTTAGACCAGATCTGAGCCTGGGAGCTCTCTGGCTAACTAGGGAA
CCCACTGCTTAAGCCTCAATAAAGCTTGCCTTGAGTGCTTCAAGTAGTGTGTGCCCGTCTGTTGTGTGAC
TCTGGTAACTAGAGATCCCTCAGACCCTTTTAGTCAGTGTGGAAAATCTCTAGCAGTAGTAGTTCATGTC
ATCTTATTATTCAGTATTTATAACTTGCAAAGAAATGAATATCAGAGAGTGAGAGGTGTACAAACTTGTT
TATTGCAGCTTATAATGGTTACAAATAAAGCAATAGCATCACAAATTTCACAAATAAAGCATTTTTTTCA
CTGCATTCTAGTTGTGGTTTGTCCAAACTCATCAATGTATCTTAACTAGTTCATGTCTGGCTCTAGCTAT
CCCGCCCCTAACTCCGCCCATCCCGCCCCTAACTCCGCCCAGTTCCGCCCATTCTCCGCCCCATGGCTGA
CTAATTTTTTTTATTTATGCAGAGGCCGAGGCCGCCTCGGCCTCTGAGCTATTCCAGAAGTAGTGAGGAG
GCTTTTTTGGAGGCCTAGGGACGTACCCAATTCGCCCTATAGTGAGTCGTATTACGCGCGCTCCCCGGGT
ACCGAGCTCGAATTCACTGGCCGTCGTTTTACAACGTCGTGACTGGGAAAACCCTGGCGTTACCCAACTT
AATCGCCTTGCAGCACATCCCCCTTTCGCCAGCTGGCGTAATAGCGAAGAGGCCCGCACCGATCGCCCTT
CCCAACAGTTGCGCAGCCTGAATGGCGAATGGCGCCTGATGCGGTATTTTCTCCTTACGCATCTGTGCGG
TATTTCACACCGCATATGGTGCACTCTCAGTACAATCTGCTCTGATGCCGCATAGTTAAGCCAGCCCCGA
CACCCGCCAACACCCGCTGACGCGCCCTGACGGGCTTGTCTGCTCCCGGCATCCGCTTACAGACAAGCTG
TGACCGTCTCCGGGAGCTGCATGTGTCAGAGGTTTTCACCGTCATCACCGAAACGCGCGAGACGAAAGGG
CCTCGTGATACGCCTATTTTTATAGGTTAATGTCATGATAATAATGGTTTCTTAGACGTCAGGTGGCACT
TTTCGGGGAAATGTGCGCGGAACCCCTATTTGTTTATTTTTCTAAATACATTCAAATATGTATCCGCTCA
TGAGACAATAACCCTGATAAATGCTTCAATAATATTGAAAAAGGAAGAGTATGAGTATTCAACATTTCCG
TGTCGCCCTTATTCCCTTTTTTGCGGCATTTTGCCTTCCTGTTTTTGCTCACCCAGAAACGCTGGTGAAA
GTAAAAGATGCTGAAGATCAGTTGGGTGCACGAGTGGGTTACATCGAACTGGATCTCAACAGCGGTAAGA
TCCTTGAGAGTTTTCGCCCCGAAGAACGTTTTCCAATGATGAGCACTTTTAAAGTTCTGCTATGTGGCGC
GGTATTATCCCGTATTGACGCCGGGCAAGAGCAACTCGGTCGCCGCATACACTATTCTCAGAATGACTTG
GTTGAGTACTCACCAGTCACAGAAAAGCATCTTACGGATGGCATGACAGTAAGAGAATTATGCAGTGCTG
CCATAACCATGAGTGATAACACTGCGGCCAACTTACTTCTGACAACGATCGGAGGACCGAAGGAGCTAAC
CGCTTTTTTGCACAACATGGGGGATCATGTAACTCGCCTTGATCGTTGGGAACCGGAGCTGAATGAAGCC
ATACCAAACGACGAGCGTGACACCACGATGCCTGTAGCAATGGCAACAACGTTGCGCAAACTATTAACTG
GCGAACTACTTACTCTAGCTTCCCGGCAACAATTAATAGACTGGATGGAGGCGGATAAAGTTGCAGGACC
ACTTCTGCGCTCGGCCCTTCCGGCTGGCTGGTTTATTGCTGATAAATCTGGAGCCGGTGAGCGTGGGTCT
CGCGGTATCATTGCAGCACTGGGGCCAGATGGTAAGCCCTCCCGTATCGTAGTTATCTACACGACGGGGA
GTCAGGCAACTATGGATGAACGAAATAGACAGATCGCTGAGATAGGTGCCTCACTGATTAAGCATTGGTA
ACTGTCAGACCAAGTTTACTCATATATACTTTAGATTGATTTAAAACTTCATTTTTAATTTAAAAGGATC
TAGGTGAAGATCCTTTTTGATAATCTCATGACCAAAATCCCTTAACGTGAGTTTTCGTTCCACTGAGCGT
CAGACCCCGTAGAAAAGATCAAAGGATCTTCTTGAGATCCTTTTTTTCTGCGCGTAATCTGCTGCTTGCA
AACAAAAAAACCACCGCTACCAGCGGTGGTTTGTTTGCCGGATCAAGAGCTACCAACTCTTTTTCCGAAG
GTAACTGGCTTCAGCAGAGCGCAGATACCAAATACTGTTCTTCTAGTGTAGCCGTAGTTAGGCCACCACT
TCAAGAACTCTGTAGCACCGCCTACATACCTCGCTCTGCTAATCCTGTTACCAGTGGCTGCTGCCAGTGG
CGATAAGTCGTGTCTTACCGGGTTGGACTCAAGACGATAGTTACCGGATAAGGCGCAGCGGTCGGGCTGA
ACGGGGGGTTCGTGCACACAGCCCAGCTTGGAGCGAACGACCTACACCGAACTGAGATACCTACAGCGTG
AGCTATGAGAAAGCGCCACGCTTCCCGAAGGGAGAAAGGCGGACAGGTATCCGGTAAGCGGCAGGGTCGG
AACAGGAGAGCGCACGAGGGAGCTTCCAGGGGGAAACGCCTGGTATCTTTATAGTCCTGTCGGGTTTCGC
CACCTCTGACTTGAGCGTCGATTTTTGTGATGCTCGTCAGGGGGGCGGAGCCTATGGAAAAACGCCAGCA
ACGCGGCCTTTTTACGGTTCCTGGCCTTTTGCTGGCCTTTTGCTCACATGTTCTTTCCTGCGTTATCCCC
TGATTCTGTGGATAACCGTATTACCGCCTTTGAGTGAGCTGATACCGCTCGCCGCAGCCGAACGACCGAG
CGCAGCGAGTCAGTGAGCGAGGAAGCGGAAGAGCGCCCAATACGCAAACCGCCTCTCCCCGCGCGTTGGC
CGATTCATTAATGCAGCTGGCACGACAGGTTTCCCGACTGGAAAGCGGGCAGTGAGCGCAACGCAATTAA
TGTGAGTTAGCTCACTCATTAGGCACCCCAGGCTTTACACTTTATGCTTCCGGCTCGTATGTTGTGTGGA
ATTGTGAGCGGATAACAATTTCACACAGGAAACAGCTATGAC
